>Addgene plasmid #203297 | PlayBack-U6-Kpn1 | addgene full sequence | sequence record 405474 | Addgene NGS Result
TTGAGATCCTTTTTTTCTGCGCGTAATCTACTGCTTGCAAACAAAAAAACCACCGCTACCAGCGGTGGTT
TGTTTGCCGGATCAAGAGCTACCAACTCTTTTTCCGAAGGTAACTGGCTTCAGCAGAGCGCAGATACCAA
ATACTGTTCTTCTAGTGTAGCCGTAGTTAGGCCACCACTTCAAGAACTCTGTAGCACCGCCTACATACCT
CGCTCTGCTAATCCTGTTACCAGTGGCTGCTGCCAGTGGCGATAAGTCGTGTCTTACCGGGTTGGACTCA
AGACGATAGTTACCGGATAAGGCGCAGCGGTCGGGCTGAACGGGGGGTTCGTGCACACAGCCCAGCTTGG
AGCGAACGACCTACACCGAACTGAGATACCTACAGCGTGAGCTATGAGAAAGCGCCACGCTTCCCGAAGG
GAGAAAGGCGGACAGGTATCCGGTAAGCGGCAGGGTCGGAACAGGAGAGCGCACGAGGGAGCTTCCAGGG
GGAAACGCCTGGTATCTTTATAGTCCTGTCGGGTTTCGCCACCTCTGACTTGAGCGTCGATTTTTGTGAT
GCTCGTCAGGGGGGCGGAGCCTATGGAAAAACGCCAGCAACGCGGCCTTTTTACGGTTCCTGGCCTTTTG
CTGGCCTTTTGCTCACATGTTCTTTCCTGCGTTATCCCCTGATTCTGTATATAACCGTATTACCGCCTTT
GAGTGAGCTGATACCGCTCGCCGCAGCCGAACGACCGAGCGCAGCGAGTCAGTGAGCCATGGTCGACAAT
AGGTACCAAAAAAAGCACCGACTCGGTGCCACTTTTTCAAGTTGATAACGGACTAGCCTTATTTTAACTT
GCTATTTCTAGCTCTAAAACATGTCTTCTATATATGAAGACTACGGTGTTTCGTCCTTTCCACAAGATAT
ATAAAGCCAAGAAATCGAAATACTTTCAAGTTACGGTAAGCATATGATAGTCCATTTTAAAACATAATTT
TAAAACTGCAAACTACCCAAGAAATTATTACTTTCTACGTCACGTATTTTGTACTAATATCTTTGTGTTT
ACAGTCAAATTAATTCCAATTATCTCTCTAACAGCCTTGTATCGTATATGCAAATATGAAGGAATCATGG
GAAATAGGCCCTCGGTGAAGGGTACCTATACTCGAGTTACGCGTAATTCGGGGAAATGTGCGCGGAACCC
CTATTTGTTTATTTTTCTAAATACATTCAAATATGTATCCGCTCATGAGACAATAACCCTGATAAATGCT
TCAATAATATTGAAAAAGGAAGAGTATGAGTATTCAACATTTCCGTGTCGCCCTTATTCCCTTTTTTGCG
GCATTTTGCCTTCCTGTTTTTGCTCACCCAGAAACGCTGGTGAAAGTAAAAGATGCTGAAGATCAGTTGG
GTGCACGAGTGGGTTACATCGAACTGGATCTCAACAGCGGTAAGATCCTTGAGAGTTTTCGCCCCGAAGA
ACGTTTTCCAATGATGAGCACTTTTAAAGTTCTGCTATGTGGCGCGGTATTATCCCGTATTGACGCCGGG
CAAGAGCAACTCGGTCGCCGCATACACTATTCTCAGAATGACTTGGTTGAGTACTCACCAGTCACAGAAA
AGCATCTTACGGATGGCATGACAGTAAGAGAATTATGCAGTGCTGCCATAACCATGAGTGATAACACTGC
GGCCAACTTACTTCTGACAACGATCGGAGGACCGAAGGAGCTAACCGCTTTTTTGCACAACATGGGGGAT
CATGTAACTCGCCTTGATCGTTGGGAACCGGAGCTGAATGAAGCCATACCAAACGACGAGCGTGACACCA
CGATGCCTGTAGCAATGGCAACAACGTTGCGCAAACTATTAACTGGCGAACTACTTACTCTAGCTTCCCG
GCAACAATTAATAGACTGGATGGAGGCGGATAAAGTTGCAGGACCACTTCTGCGCTCGGCCCTTCCGGCT
GGCTGGTTTATTGCTGATAAATCTGGAGCCGGTGAGCGTGGGTCTCGCGGTATCATTGCAGCACTGGGGC
CAGATGGTAAGCCCTCCCGTATCGTAGTTATCTACACGACGGGGAGTCAGGCAACTATGGATGAACGAAA
TAGACAGATCGCTGAGATAGGTGCCTCACTGATTAAGCATTGGTAACTGTCAGACCAAGTTTACTCATAT
ATACTTTAGATTGATTTAAAACTTCATTTTTAATTTAAAAGGATCTAGGTGAAGATCCTTTTTGATAATC
TCATGACCAAAATCCCTTAACGTGAGTTTTCGTTCCACTGAGCGTCAGACCCCGTAGAAAAGATCAAAGG
ATCTTC
Features (pLannotate 1.2.2; 5 found; start..end, strand, type, name):
      1..589     +  rep_origin     ori: high-copy-number ColE1/pMB1/pBR322/pUC origin of replication
    785..860     -  misc_RNA       gRNA scaffold: guide RNA scaffold for the Streptococcus pyogenes CRISPR/Cas9 system
    893..1133    -  promoter       U6 promoter: RNA polymerase III promoter for human U6 snRNA
   1181..1285    +  promoter       AmpR promoter: bla
   1286..2146    +  CDS            AmpR: β-lactamase; bla; confers resistance to ampicillin, carbenicillin, and related antibiotics
