[The description below was written by a language model from this plasmid's Addgene catalogue record and pLannotate feature annotations shown in this document.]
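Description:
PlayBack-U6-Kpn1 is a compact (about 2.3 kb) empty-backbone CRISPR plasmid from the PlayBack cloning system, a vector series designed for simple, reversible, combinatorial assembly of multi-part expression constructs. It is intended for sgRNA expression, and in this version KpnI serves as the designated "PlayBack" restriction enzyme. The plasmid is propagated in E. coli at high copy number from a ColE1/pUC-type origin of replication. Selection is with ampicillin, through a β-lactamase (AmpR) gene driven by its native bla promoter. No mammalian selection marker, viral element or Cas9 coding sequence is annotated, so the nuclease would have to be supplied from a separate construct.

The functional payload is a minimal guide RNA expression cassette on the reverse strand. It consists of a human U6 promoter, which is an RNA polymerase III promoter suited to short, uncapped transcripts, followed by the Streptococcus pyogenes Cas9 gRNA scaffold. A gap of about 30 nucleotides separates the two annotated features. This is presumably where a user-defined spacer would be inserted to form a complete sgRNA, but the record lists no insert, and the feature table does not annotate the cloning sites or the position of the KpnI site. A Pol III terminator is also not annotated.

As catalogued, the plasmid serves as a starting module for cloning a targeting sequence and expressing the resulting sgRNA. The PlayBack design should also allow U6-sgRNA units to be combined with other cassettes into more complex constructs. The record does not describe the specific assembly steps.
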