Addgene plasmid #203297: PlayBack-U6-Kpn1
Purpose: (Empty Backbone) For expression of sgRNAs in a PlayBack Vector with Kpn1 as a PlayBack Restriction Enzyme
Depositing lab: Aleksandar Necakov. Depositing organization: Brock University. Publication: PlayBack cloning: simple, reversible, cost-effective cloning for the combinatorial assembly of complex expression constructs. Foran G, Hallam RD, Megaly M, Turgambayeva A, Necakov A. Biotechniques. 2023 Oct;75(4):168-178. doi: 10.2144/btn-2023-0042. Epub 2023 Oct 10. PubMed 37815818.
Backbone
  Vector backbone: PlayBack Vector
  Vector type: CRISPR
Growth in bacteria
  Bacterial resistance: Ampicillin, 100 μg/mL
  Growth temperature: 37°C
  Growth strain: DH5alpha
  Copy number: High Copy
Gene/Insert
  Gene/Insert name: None
Terms and licenses: Academic/Nonprofit Terms; Industry Terms: Not Available to Industry
How to cite: PlayBack-U6-Kpn1 was a gift from Aleksandar Necakov (Addgene plasmid # 203297 ; http://n2t.net/addgene:203297 ; RRID:Addgene_203297)
